>Addgene plasmid #123338 | pcDNA3-Dakap-Venus-cpVenus-FLARE-AKAR | addgene full sequence | sequence record 307174 | Addgene NGS Result
GACGGATCGGGAGATCTCCCGATCCCCTATGGTGCACTCTCAGTACAATCTGCTCTGATGCCGCATAGTT
AAGCCAGTATCTGCTCCCTGCTTGTGTGTTGGAGGTCGCTGAGTAGTGCGCGAGCAAAATTTAAGCTACA
ACAAGGCAAGGCTTGACCGACAATTGCATGAAGAATCTGCTTAGGGTTAGGCGTTTTGCGCTGCTTCGCG
ATGTACGGGCCAGATATACGCGTTGACATTGATTATTGACTAGTTATTAATAGTAATCAATTACGGGGTC
ATTAGTTCATAGCCCATATATGGAGTTCCGCGTTACATAACTTACGGTAAATGGCCCGCCTGGCTGACCG
CCCAACGACCCCCGCCCATTGACGTCAATAATGACGTATGTTCCCATAGTAACGCCAATAGGGACTTTCC
ATTGACGTCAATGGGTGGAGTATTTACGGTAAACTGCCCACTTGGCAGTACATCAAGTGTATCATATGCC
AAGTACGCCCCCTATTGACGTCAATGACGGTAAATGGCCCGCCTGGCATTATGCCCAGTACATGACCTTA
TGGGACTTTCCTACTTGGCAGTACATCTACGTATTAGTCATCGCTATTACCATGGTGATGCGGTTTTGGC
AGTACATCAATGGGCGTGGATAGCGGTTTGACTCACGGGGATTTCCAAGTCTCCACCCCATTGACGTCAA
TGGGAGTTTGTTTTGGCACCAAAATCAACGGGACTTTCCAAAATGTCGTAACAACTCCGCCCCATTGACG
CAAATGGGCGGTAGGCGTGTACGGTGGGAGGTCTATATAAGCAGAGCTCTCTGGCTAACTAGAGAACCCA
CTGCTTACTGGCTTATCGAAATTAATACGACTCACTATAGGGAGACCCAAGCTTGCCACCATGGCAATCC
AGTTGCGTTCGCTCTTCCCCTTGGCGTTGCCCGGAATGCTGGCCCTCCTTGGCTGGTGGTGGTTTTTCTC
TCGTAAAAAAGCGGATCCCATGGTGAGCAAGGGCGAGGAGCTGTTCACCGGGGTGGTGCCCATCCTGGTC
GAGCTGGACGGCGACGTAAACGGCCACAAGTTCAGCGTGTCCGGCGAGGGCGAGGGCGATGCCACCTACG
GCAAGCTGACCCTGAAGCTGATCTGCACCACCGGCAAGCTGCCCGTGCCCTGGCCCACCCTCGTGACCAC
CCTGGGCTACGGCCTGCAGTGCTTCGCCCGCTACCCCGACCACATGAAGCAGCACGACTTCTTCAAGTCC
GCCATGCCCGAAGGCTACGTCCAGGAGCGCACCATCTTCTTCAAGGACGACGGCAACTACAAGACCCGCG
CCGAGGTGAAGTTCGAGGGCGACACCCTGGTGAACCGCATCGAGCTGAAGGGCATCGACTTCAAGGAGGA
CGGCAACATCCTGGGGCACAAGCTGGAGTACAACTACAACAGCCACAACGTCTATATCACCGCCGACAAG
CAGAAGAACGGCATCAAGGCCAACTTCAAGATCCGCCACAACATCGAGGACGGCGGCGTGCAGCTCGCCG
ACCACTACCAGCAGAACACCCCCATCGGCGACGGCCCCGTGCTGCTGCCCGACAACCACTACCTGAGCTA
CCAGTCCAAGCTGAGCAAAGACCCCAACGAGAAGCGCGATCACATGGTCCTGCTGGAGTTCGTGACCGCC
GCCGGGATCACTCTCGGCATGGACGAGCTGTACAAGCGCATGCATAAGTTTTCTCAAGAACAGATCGGCG
AAAACATTGTGTGCAGGGTCATTTGTACCACGGGTCAAATTCCCATCCGAGATTTGTCAGCTGATATTTC
ACAAGTGCTTAAGGAAAAACGATCCATAAAGAAAGTTTGGACATTTGGTAGAAACCCAGCCTGTGACTAT
CATTTAGGAAACATTTCAAGACTGTCAAATAAGCATTTCCAAATACTACTAGGAGAAGACGGTAACCTTT
TATTGAATGACATTTCCACTAATGGGACCTGGTTAAATGGGCAAAAAGTCGAGAAGAACAGCAATCAGTT
ACTGTCTCAAGGTGATGAAATAACCGTTGGTGTAGGCGTGGAATCAGATATTTTATCTCTGGTCATTTTC
ATAAACGACAAATTTAAGCAGTGCCTCGAGCAGAACAAAGTTGATCGCTCTGCAGGTAAGCCAGGCAGCG
GCGAGGGCAGCACCAAGGGCCTGCGTCGCGCCACCCTGGTGGACGGCGGCACCGGCGGCAGCGAGCTCAT
GGGCGGCGTGCAGCTCGCCGACCACTACCAGCAGAACACCCCCATCGGCGACGGCCCCGTGCTGCTGCCC
GACAACCACTACCTGAGCTACCAGTCCAAGCTGAGCAAAGACCCCAACGAGAAGCGCGATCACATGGTCC
TGCTGGAGTTCGTGACCGCCGCCGGGATCACTCTCGGCATGGACGAGCTGTACAAGGGAGGTACCGGTGG
ATCTATGGTGAGCAAGGGCGAGGAGCTGTTCACCGGGGTGGTGCCCATCCTGGTCGAGCTGGACGGCGAC
GTAAACGGCCACAAGTTCAGCGTGTCCGGCGAGGGCGAGGGCGATGCCACCTACGGCAAGCTGACCCTGA
AGCTGATCTGCACCACCGGCAAGCTGCCCGTGCCCTGGCCCACCCTCGTGACCACCCTGGGCTACGGCCT
TCAGTGCTTCGCCCGCTACCCCGACCACATGAAGCAGCACGACTTCTTCAAGTCCGCCATGCCCGAAGGC
TACGTCCAGGAGCGCACCATCTTCTTCAAGGACGACGGCAACTACAAGACCCGCGCCGAGGTGAAGTTCG
AGGGCGACACCCTGGTGAACCGCATCGAGCTGAAGGGCATCGACTTCAAGGAGGACGGCAACATCCTGGG
GCACAAGCTGGAGTACAACTACAACAGCCACAACGTCTATATCACCGCCGACAAGCAGAAGAACGGCATC
AAGGCCAACTTCAAGATCCGCCACAACATCGAGTAAGAATTCTGCAGATATCCATCACACTGGCGGCCGC
TCGAGCATGCATCTAGAGGGCCCTATTCTATAGTGTCACCTAAATGCTAGAGCTCGCTGATCAGCCTCGA
CTGTGCCTTCTAGTTGCCAGCCATCTGTTGTTTGCCCCTCCCCCGTGCCTTCCTTGACCCTGGAAGGTGC
CACTCCCACTGTCCTTTCCTAATAAAATGAGGAAATTGCATCGCATTGTCTGAGTAGGTGTCATTCTATT
CTGGGGGGTGGGGTGGGGCAGGACAGCAAGGGGGAGGATTGGGAAGACAATAGCAGGCATGCTGGGGATG
CGGTGGGCTCTATGGCTTCTGAGGCGGAAAGAACCAGCTGGGGCTCTAGGGGGTATCCCC
[124 nt withheld, positions 3351-3474]
C
[91 nt withheld, positions 3476-3566]
A
[49 nt withheld, positions 3568-3616]
CCTTTGACGTTGGAGTCCACGTTCTTT
[37 nt withheld, positions 3644-3680]
ACCCTATCTCGGTCTATTCTTTTGATTTATAAGGGATTTTGCCGATTTCGGCCTATTGGTTAAAAAATGA
GCTGATTTAACAAAAATTTAACGCGAATTAATTCTGTGGAATGTGTGTCAGTTAGGGTGTGGAAAGTCCC
CAGGCTCCCCAGCAGGCAGAAGTATGCAAAGCATGCATCTCAATTAGTCAGCAACCAGGTGTGGAAAGTC
CCCAGGCTCCCCAGCAGGCAGAAGTATGCAAAGCATGCATCTCAATTAGTCAGCAACCATAGTCCCGCCC
CTAACTCCGCCCATCCCGCCCCTAACTCCGCCCAGTTCCGCCCATTCTCCGCCCCATGGCTGACTAATTT
TTTTTATTTATGCAGAGGCCGAGGCCGCCTCTGCCTCTGAGCTATTCCAGAAGTAGTGAGGAGGCTTTTT
TGGAGGCCTAGGCTTTTGCAAAAAGCTCCCGGGAGCTTGTATATCCATTTTCGGATCTGATCAAGAGACA
GGATGAGGATCGTTTCGCATGATTGAACAAGATGGATTGCACGCAGGTTCTCCGGCCGCTTGGGTGGAGA
GGCTATTCGGCTATGACTGGGCACAACAGACAATCGGCTGCTCTGATGCCGCCGTGTTCCGGCTGTCAGC
GCAGGGGCGCCCGGTTCTTTTTGTCAAGACCGACCTGTCCGGTGCCCTGAATGAACTGCAGGACGAGGCA
GCGCGGCTATCGTGGCTGGCCACGACGGGCGTTCCTTGCGCAGCTGTGCTCGACGTTGTCACTGAAGCGG
GAAGGGACTGGCTGCTATTGGGCGAAGTGCCGGGGCAGGATCTCCTGTCATCTCACCTTGCTCCTGCCGA
GAAAGTATCCATCATGGCTGATGCAATGCGGCGGCTGCATACGCTTGATCCGGCTACCTGCCCATTCGAC
CACCAAGCGAAACATCGCATCGAGCGAGCACGTACTCGGATGGAAGCCGGTCTTGTCGATCAGGATGATC
TGGACGAAGAGCATCAGGGGCTCGCGCCAGCCGAACTGTTCGCCAGGCTCAAGGCGCGCATGCCCGACGG
CGAGGATCTCGTCGTGACCCATGGCGATGCCTGCTTGCCGAATATCATGGTGGAAAATGGCCGCTTTTCT
GGATTCATCGACTGTGGCCGGCTGGGTGTGGCGGACCGCTATCAGGACATAGCGTTGGCTACCCGTGATA
TTGCTGAAGAGCTTGGCGGCGAATGGGCTGACCGCTTCCTCGTGCTTTACGGTATCGCCGCTCCCGATTC
GCAGCGCATCGCCTTCTATCGCCTTCTTGACGAGTTCTTCTGAGCGGGACTCTGGGGTTCGAAATGACCG
ACCAAGCGACGCCCAACCTGCCATCACGAGATTTCGATTCCACCGCCGCCTTCTATGAAAGGTTGGGCTT
CGGAATCGTTTTCCGGGACGCCGGCTGGATGATCCTCCAGCGCGGGGATCTCATGCTGGAGTTCTTCGCC
CACCCCAACTTGTTTATTGCAGCTTATAATGGTTACAAATAAAGCAATAGCATCACAAATTTCACAAATA
AAGCATTTTTTTCACTGCATTCTAGTTGTGGTTTGTCCAAACTCATCAATGTATCTTATCATGTCTGTAT
ACCGTCGACCTCTAGCTAGAGCTTGGCGTAATCATGGTCATAGCTGTTTCCTGTGTGAAATTGTTATCCG
CTCACAATTCCACACAACATACGAGCCGGAAGCATAAAGTGTAAAGCCTGGGGTGCCTAATGAGTGAGCT
AACTCACATTAATTGCGTTGCGCTCACTGCCCGCTTTCCAGTCGGGAAACCTGTCGTGCCAGCTGCATTA
ATGAATCGGCCAACGCGCGGGGAGAGGCGGTTTGCGTATTGGGCGCTCTTCCGCTTCCTCGCTCACTGAC
TCGCTGCGCTCGGTCGTTCGGCTGCGGCGAGCGGTATCAGCTCACTCAAAGGCGGTAATACGGTTATCCA
CAGAATCAGGGGATAACGCAGGAAAGAACATGTGAGCAAAAGGCCAGCAAAAGGCCAGGAACCGTAAAAA
GGCCGCGTTGCTGGCGTTTTTCCATAGGCTCCGCCCCCCTGACGAGCATCACAAAAATCGACGCTCAAGT
CAGAGGTGGCGAAACCCGACAGGACTATAAAGATACCAGGCGTTTCCCCCTGGAAGCTCCCTCGTGCGCT
CTCCTGTTCCGACCCTGCCGCTTACCGGATACCTGTCCGCCTTTCTCCCTTCGGGAAGCGTGGCGCTTTC
TCATAGCTCACGCTGTAGGTATCTCAGTTCGGTGTAGGTCGTTCGCTCCAAGCTGGGCTGTGTGCACGAA
CCCCCCGTTCAGCCCGACCGCTGCGCCTTATCCGGTAACTATCGTCTTGAGTCCAACCCGGTAAGACACG
ACTTATCGCCACTGGCAGCAGCCACTGGTAACAGGATTAGCAGAGCGAGGTATGTAGGCGGTGCTACAGA
GTTCTTGAAGTGGTGGCCTAACTACGGCTACACTAGAAGAACAGTATTTGGTATCTGCGCTCTGCTGAAG
CCAGTTACCTTCGGAAAAAGAGTTGGTAGCTCTTGATCCGGCAAACAAACCACCGCTGGTAGCGGTGGTT
TTTTTGTTTGCAAGCAGCAGATTACGCGCAGAAAAAAAGGATCTCAAGAAGATCCTTTGATCTTTTCTAC
GGGGTCTGACGCTCAGTGGAACGAAAACTCACGTTAAGGGATTTTGGTCATGAGATTATCAAAAAGGATC
TTCACCTAGATCCTTTTAAATTAAAAATGAAGTTTTAAATCAATCTAAAGTATATATGAGTAAACTTGGT
CTGACAGTTACCAATGCTTAATCAGTGAGGCACCTATCTCAGCGATCTGTCTATTTCGTTCATCCATAGT
TGCCTGACTCCCCGTCGTGTAGATAACTACGATACGGGAGGGCTTACCATCTGGCCCCAGTGCTGCAATG
ATACCGCGAGACCCACGCTCACCGGCTCCAGATTTATCAGCAATAAACCAGCCAGCCGGAAGGGCCGAGC
GCAGAAGTGGTCCTGCAACTTTATCCGCCTCCATCCAGTCTATTAATTGTTGCCGGGAAGCTAGAGTAAG
TAGTTCGCCAGTTAATAGTTTGCGCAACGTTGTTGCCATTGCTACAGGCATCGTGGTGTCACGCTCGTCG
TTTGGTATGGCTTCATTCAGCTCCGGTTCCCAACGATCAAGGCGAGTTACATGATCCCCCATGTTGTGCA
AAAAAGCGGTTAGCTCCTTCGGTCCTCCGATCGTTGTCAGAAGTAAGTTGGCCGCAGTGTTATCACTCAT
GGTTATGGCAGCACTGCATAATTCTCTTACTGTCATGCCATCCGTAAGATGCTTTTCTGTGACTGGTGAG
TACTCAACCAAGTCATTCTGAGAATAGTGTATGCGGCGACCGAGTTGCTCTTGCCCGGCGTCAATACGGG
ATAATACCGCGCCACATAGCAGAACTTTAAAAGTGCTCATCATTGGAAAACGTTCTTCGGGGCGAAAACT
CTCAAGGATCTTACCGCTGTTGAGATCCAGTTCGATGTAACCCACTCGTGCACCCAACTGATCTTCAGCA
TCTTTTACTTTCACCAGCGTTTCTGGGTGAGCAAAAACAGGAAGGCAAAATGCCGCAAAAAAGGGAATAA
GGGCGACACGGAAATGTTGAATACTCATACTCTTCCTTTTTCAATATTATTGAAGCATTTATCAGGGTTA
TTGTCTCATGAGCGGATACATATTTGAATGTATTTAGAAAAATAAACAAATAGGGGTTCCGCGCACATTT
CCCCGAAAAGTGCCACCTGACGTC
Features (pLannotate 1.2.2; 24 found; start..end, strand, type, name):
     28..80      -  misc_feature   bom (fragment): basis of mobility region from pBR322
    235..614     +  enhancer       CMV enhancer: human cytomegalovirus immediate early enhancer
    615..818     +  promoter       CMV promoter: human cytomegalovirus (CMV) immediate early promoter
    814..847     +  LTR            5' LTR (truncated) (fragment): truncated 5' long terminal repeat (LTR) from HIV-1
    863..881     +  promoter       T7 promoter: promoter for bacteriophage T7 RNA polymerase
    901..990     +  CDS            AKAP1 (fragment): AKAP1_HUMAN - Also known as AKAP149, PRKA1. Experimental evidence at protein level: Swiss-Prot protein existence level 1. Binds to type I and II regulatory subunits of protein kinase A and anchors them to the cytoplasmic face of the mitochondrial outer membrane (By similarity). Involved in mitochondrial-mediated antiviral innate immunity (PubMed:31522117). Promotes translocation of NDUFS1 into mitochondria to regulate mitochondrial membrane respiratory chain NADH dehydrogenase (Complex I) activity (By similarity). From Homo sapiens (Human).
   1000..1716    +  CDS            mVenus: mVenus is a basic (constitutively fluorescent) yellow fluorescent protein published in 2006, derived from Aequorea victoria. It is reported to be a rapidly-maturing monomer with moderate acid sensitivity.
   1726..2148    +  CDS            RAD53 (fragment): RAD53_YEAST - Also known as MEC2, SAD1, SPK1. Experimental evidence at protein level: Swiss-Prot protein existence level 1. Controls S-phase checkpoint as well as G1 and G2 DNA damage checkpoints. Phosphorylates proteins on serine, threonine, and tyrosine. Prevents entry into anaphase and mitotic exit after DNA damage via regulation of the Polo kinase CDC5. Seems to be involved in the phosphorylation of RPH1. From Saccharomyces cerevisiae (strain ATCC 204508 / S288c) (Baker's yeast).
   2242..2973    +  CDS            cp173Venus: circularly permuted form of the Venus yellow fluorescent protein (Nagai et al., 2004) efficient FRET acceptor for CFP
   3037..3055    -  promoter       SP6 promoter: promoter for bacteriophage SP6 RNA polymerase
   3081..3305    +  polyA_signal   bGH poly(A) signal: bovine growth hormone polyadenylation signal
   3309..3330    +  promoter       SV40 promoter (fragment): SV40 enhancer and early promoter
   3351..3779    +  rep_origin     f1 ori (sequence partly withheld): f1 bacteriophage origin of replication; arrow indicates direction of (+) strand synthesis
   3793..4122    +  promoter       SV40 promoter: SV40 enhancer and early promoter
   4189..4980    +  CDS            neo: KKA2_KLEPN - Also known as kan, nptII. Experimental evidence at protein level: Swiss-Prot protein existence level 1. Resistance to kanamycin, neomycin, paromomycin, ribostamycin, butirosin and gentamicin B. From Klebsiella pneumoniae.
   5004..5162    +  CDS            ble (fragment): BLE_KLEPN - Experimental evidence at protein level: Swiss-Prot protein existence level 1. Binding protein with a strong affinity to the bleomycin family of antibiotics. Binds to CL990; an antimitotic-antibiotic compound. From Klebsiella pneumoniae.
   5157..5278    +  polyA_signal   SV40 poly(A) signal: SV40 polyadenylation signal
   5351..5367    -  protein_bind   lac operator: The lac repressor binds to the lac operator to inhibit transcription in E. coli. This inhibition can be relieved by adding lactose or isopropyl-β-D-thiogalactopyranoside (IPTG). lac repressor encoded by lacI
   5375..5405    -  promoter       lac promoter: promoter for the E. coli lac operon
   5420..5441    -  protein_bind   CAP binding site: CAP binding activates transcription in the presence of cAMP. E. coli catabolite activator protein
   5454..5546    -  CDS            lacI (fragment): lac repressor; lacI; The lac repressor binds to the lac operator to inhibit transcription in E. coli. This inhibition can be relieved by adding lactose or isopropyl-β-D-thiogalactopyranoside (IPTG).
   5729..6317    -  rep_origin     ori: high-copy-number ColE1/pMB1/pBR322/pUC origin of replication
   6488..7348    -  CDS            AmpR: β-lactamase; bla; confers resistance to ampicillin, carbenicillin, and related antibiotics
   7349..7453    -  promoter       AmpR promoter: bla
