[The description below was written by a language model from this plasmid's Addgene catalogue record and pLannotate feature annotations shown in this document.]
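Description:
pcDNA3-Dakap-Venus-cpVenus-FLARE-AKAR is a mammalian expression plasmid built on the pcDNA3 backbone that encodes a mitochondria-targeted, single-colour biosensor for protein kinase A (PKA) activity. It is maintained in E. coli as a high-copy plasmid through a ColE1/pUC-type origin and ampicillin resistance (AmpR under its own bla promoter). An SV40 promoter-driven neomycin phosphotransferase cassette with an SV40 poly(A) signal allows G418 selection of transfected mammalian cells. The backbone also carries an f1 origin and T7 and SP6 promoters flanking the cloning region. The short HIV-1 LTR, ble, lacI and bom fragments in the feature table are probably backbone remnants or automated annotation matches rather than functional parts.

The roughly 2.1 kb insert sits between HindIII and EcoRI sites and is expressed from the CMV enhancer/promoter, with the bovine growth hormone polyadenylation signal downstream. Its reading frame begins with the N-terminal 30 amino acids of DAKAP1 (AKAP1), a sequence that anchors the sensor to the outer mitochondrial membrane. This is followed by Venus, then a fragment of the yeast Rad53 protein, which accounts for the S. cerevisiae species entry and in AKAR-type reporters serves as the phosphoamino acid-binding FHA domain. Next comes an unannotated stretch that presumably holds the PKA substrate and linker, and finally a circularly permuted Venus (cpVenus E172). Phosphorylation by PKA is expected to change the sensor's conformation and thus the energy transfer between the two yellow fluorophores. Because both are the same colour, this homoFRET is read out as a change in fluorescence anisotropy rather than as a two-colour emission ratio. The construct is used to monitor PKA signalling at mitochondria in live cells while leaving other spectral channels free.
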