Addgene plasmid #123338: pcDNA3-Dakap-Venus-cpVenus-FLARE-AKAR
Purpose: Mitochondria-targeted yellow-fluorescent homoFRET/anisotropy-based biosensor for monitoring Protein Kinase A activity.
Depositing lab: Jin Zhang. Depositing organization: University of California, San Diego (UCSD). Publication: Single-color, ratiometric biosensors for detecting signaling activities in live cells. Ross BL, Tenner B, Markwardt ML, Zviman A, Shi G, Kerr JP, Snell NE, McFarland JJ, Mauban JR, Ward CW, Rizzo MA, Zhang J. eLife. 2018 Jul 3;7. pii: 35458. doi: 10.7554/eLife.35458 PubMed 29968564.
Backbone
  Vector backbone: pcDNA3
  Backbone manufacturer: Invitrogen
  Backbone size w/o insert (bp): 5415
  Total vector size (bp): 7491
  Vector type: Mammalian Expression
  Selectable markers: Neomycin (select with G418)
Growth in bacteria
  Bacterial resistance: Ampicillin, 100 μg/mL
  Growth temperature: 37°C
  Growth strain: DH5alpha
  Copy number: High Copy
Gene/Insert
  Gene/Insert name: DAKAP-Venus-cpVenus-FLARE-AKAR
  Species: S. cerevisiae (budding yeast), Synthetic
  Insert size (bp): 2076
  Promoter: CMV
  Tag / fusion protein: Venus (N terminal on insert); cpVenus[E172] (C terminal on insert); N-terminal 30 amino acids from DAKAP1 (N terminal on insert)
  Cloning method: Restriction Enzyme; 5′ cloning site HindIII (not destroyed); 3′ cloning site EcoRI (not destroyed)
  Sequencing primers: 5′ CMV forward; 3′ BGH reverse
Terms and licenses: Academic/Nonprofit Terms; Industry Terms: Not Available to Industry
How to cite: pcDNA3-Dakap-Venus-cpVenus-FLARE-AKAR was a gift from Jin Zhang (Addgene plasmid # 123338 ; http://n2t.net/addgene:123338 ; RRID:Addgene_123338)
